>Addgene plasmid #32007 | pRK5 FLAG 17xS/T->A, catalytic active lipin 1 | addgene partial sequence | sequence record 37487 | SP6
CCGGTGTCCTCCCAGGTCCACTGCACCTCGGTTCTATCGATTGAATTCACCATGGAAATGGACTACAAGG
ATGACGATGACAAGGGTGGTGGTGGTGGTGCGTCGACGATGAATTACGTGGGGCAGCTGGCCGGCCAGGT
GTTTGTGACGGTGAAGGAGCTCTACAAGGGACTGAACCCCGCCACGCTGTCGGGATGCATCGACATCATT
GTCATCCGGCAGCCCAATGGCAGTCTGCAGTGCTCCCCTTTCCACGTCCGCTTCGGCAAGATGGGTGTCC
TCCGCTCCCGAGAGAAAGTGGTGGACATAGAAATCAATGGGGAGTCCGTGGATTTGCACATGAAGTTGGG
AGACAACGGAGAAGCATTTTTTGTTCAAGAGACGGACAACGATCAGGAAATCATCCCCATGTACCTGGCC
ACGGCCCCCATCCTGTCAGAAGGAGCTGCGAGAATGGAAAGCCAGCTGAAGAGGAACTCTGTGGACAGAA
TCAGGTGCCTGGATCCCACTACAGCTGCCCAGGGCCTGCCTCCCAGCGACACCCCATCCACTGGTGCTCT
GGGGAAGAAGAGAAGGAAAAGGAGGAGGAAGGCCCAGTTGGACAATCTCAAAAGAGATGACAATGTCAAC
TCATCTGAGGATGAGGACATGTTTCCCATAGAGATGAGCTCGGATGAGGACACAGCACCGATGGATGGAA
GCAGAACTCTTCCTAATGATGTACCACCATTCCAAGATGATATTCCTAAGGAAAACTTCCCCTCGATTTC
AACGCACCCCCAGTCAGCATCGTACCCCAGTTCGGACAGAGAATGGTCCCCCAGCCCCAGCAGCCTGGTA
GATTGCCAGA
