>Addgene plasmid #32007 | pRK5 FLAG 17xS/T->A, catalytic active lipin 1 | addgene partial sequence | sequence record 38227 | mLip1-F2
GAGATGGTCCCCCAGCCCCAGCAGCCTGGTAGATTGCCAGAGGACTCCCCCTCACCTGGCCGAGGGAGTT
CTCTCTAGCTCTTGTCCTCTGCAGTCTTGCCACTTCCATGCTTCGGAAAGTCCTTCAGGCTCCCGGCCCG
CAGCACCAAAAGCTGACGCTGAGCTGGTCAGTAAGGCTGCCGACAGGTTGGCGCCAAAGAATAACCTGGA
AATGCTCTGGCTGTGGGGTGAATTGCCACAGGCTGCAAAGTCCTCTTCTCCACACAAGATGAAAGAGTCC
GCGCCCTTAGGGAGCCGGAAGACTCCTGATAAAATGAATTTTCAGGCCATTCACAGCGAGTCTTCAGATA
CTTTTGCTGACCAGGCGCCAACAATGGCCCGGGGACTGCTCATCCACCAGAGTAAGGCCCAGACGGAAAT
GCAGTTTGTGAACGAGGAGGATCTCGAGTCCTTGGGGGCGGCAGCCCCACCTGCACCCGTGGCCGAAGAG
CTCAAGGCCCCATATCCCAACACCGCACAGTCGTCGAGCAAGACAGATTCCCCTTCCAGGAAGAAAGATA
AACGGAGCCGACACCTTGGAGCTGATGGTGTTTATCTGGACGACCTCACGGACATGGACCCTGAAGTGGC
AGCCCTGTATTTCCCCAAGAATGGGGATCCTGGTGGGCTCCCCAAACAAGCCAGTGACAACGGAGCCAGG
GCAGCCAACCAGGCACCACAGTCGGTGGGAGGCTCGGGCATCGACGCTGGTGTGGAGAGC
