>Addgene plasmid #32007 | pRK5 FLAG 17xS/T->A, catalytic active lipin 1 | addgene partial sequence | sequence record 38228 | mLip1-F
TCTCTCTCTTGTCCAACGTCAGCTACAAAAAGACCCTGCGGCTCACGTCGGAGCAGCTGAAAAGCTTGAA
GTTGAAGAACGGCCCCAATGATGTGGTGTTCAGTGTCACTACCCAGTACCAGGGCACCTGTCGCTGCGAG
GGCACCATCTACCTGTGGAATTGGGACGACAAAGTCATCATCTCAGATATCGATGGGACCATCACAAGGT
CTGATACTCTTGGTCACATTTTGCCCACGCTGGGAAAGGATTGGACTCACCAGGGCATTGCAAAGCTGTA
CCACAAAGTAAGCCAGAATGGCTACAAGTTTCTCTATTGTTCGGCACGTGCCATTGGGATGGCGGACATG
ACGAGGGGCTACCTGCACTGGGTCAACGAGAGGGGCACGGTGCTTCCACAGGGCCCGCTTCTGCTCAGCC
CGAGCAGCCTCTTCTCCGCCTTGCACAGAGAAGTGATTGAAAAGAAGCCAGAAAAGTTCAAAGTCCAGTG
TTTGACAGACATCAAGAACCTGTTTTTCCCAAACACAGAACCCTTCTATGCTGCTTTTGGGAACCGGCCT
GCTGATGTGTATTCCTACAAGCAAGTGGGAGTGTCCCTGAATAGGATCTTCACTGTGAACCCCAAGGGTG
AGCTGGTGCAGGAGCATGCCAAGACCAACATCAGCTCGTACGTGCGGCTCTGCGAAGTGGTCGATCACGT
CTTCCCATTGCTAAAGAGAAGCCATTCCTGTGACTTCCCCTGTTCAGACACTTTCAGTAACTTCACCTTT
TGGAGAGAGCCACTGCCACCTTTTGAAAACCAGGACATGCA
