>Addgene plasmid #32007 | pRK5 FLAG 17xS/T->A, catalytic active lipin 1 | addgene partial sequence | sequence record 38454 | SV40-pA-R
ATAAACAAGTTGGGCCATGGCGGCCAAGCTGGGGATCCTTACTTACTTAGCGGCCGCTCAAGCTGAGGCT
GAATGCATGTCCTGGTTTTCAAAAGGTGGCAGTGGCTCTCTCCAAAAGGTGAAGTTACTGAAAGTGTCTG
AACAGGGGAAGTCACAGGAATGGCTTCTCTTTAGCAATGGGAAGACGTGATCGACCACTTCGCAGAGCCG
CACGTACGAGCTGATGTTGGTCTTGGCATGCTCCTGCACCAGCTCACCCTTGGGGTTCACAGTGAAGATC
CTATTCAGGGACACTCCCACTTGCTTGTAGGAATACACATCAGCAGGCCGGTTCCCAAAAGCAGCATAGA
AGGGTTCTGTGTTTGGGAAAAACAGGTTCTTGATGTCTGTCAAACACTGGACTTTGAACTTTTCTGGCTT
CTTTTCAATCACTTCTCTGTGCAAGGCGGAGAAGAGGCTGCTCGGGCTGAGCAGAAGCGGGCCCTGTGGA
AGCACCGTGCCCCTCTCGTTGACCCAGTGCAGGTAGCCCCTCGTCATGTCCGCCATCCCAATGGCACGTG
CCGAACAATAGAGAAACTTGTAGCCATTCTGGCTTACTTTGTGGTACAGCTTTGCAATGCCCTGGTGAGT
CCAATCCTTTCCCAGCGTGGGCAAAATGTGACCAAGAGTATCAGACCTTGTGATGGTCCCATCGATATCT
GAGATGATGACTTTGTCGTCCCAATTCCACAGGTAGATGGTGCCCTCGCAGCGACAGGTGCCCTGGTACT
GGGTAGTGACACTGAACACCACATCATTGGGGCCGTTCTTCAACTTCAAGCTTTTCAGCTGCTCCGACGT
GAGCCGCAGGGTCTTTTTGTAGCTGACGTTGGACAAGAGAGAGAGGTGCGCCGCACCTGATGGCTTGGCG
GCTGCGTGCTCTTCATCAGCGGC
