[The description below was written by a language model from this plasmid's Addgene catalogue record.]
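Description:
pRK5 FLAG 17xS/T->A, catalytic active lipin 1 is a mammalian expression plasmid built on the pRK5 backbone (about 4.7 kb without insert). It is propagated in E. coli as a high-copy plasmid under ampicillin selection. The record lists no mammalian selection marker, and no feature table is provided, so details such as the origin of replication and polyadenylation signal are not stated. The insert is mouse lipin 1 (Lpin1, also known as fld), cloned between SalI and NotI sites that both remain intact. It is fused at its N terminus to a FLAG epitope supplied by the backbone. Expression in mammalian cells is driven by the CMV promoter. An SP6 promoter is also listed, which generally allows in vitro transcription and here serves as the 5′ sequencing primer site.

The defining feature is a set of serine/threonine-to-alanine substitutions spanning residues S106 through S648, which remove phosphorylation sites identified by mass spectrometry. At three positions, an adjacent pair of residues (S281/T282, S353/S356 and S647/S648) was mutated together because the single phosphorylated residue could not be assigned unambiguously. This explains why more individual residues are changed than the 17 sites in the name. The depositor notes that S921 and S923, once reported as mutated, are in fact wild type, and that this should not affect the reported function. The "catalytic active" label indicates that the enzyme's catalytic function is retained. The associated publication concerns mTORC1 regulation of lipin 1 localization in control of the SREBP pathway. This suggests the construct is used as a phosphorylation-deficient lipin 1, detectable or immunoprecipitable through FLAG, to test how loss of these sites affects its localization and downstream signalling.
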