Addgene plasmid #32007: pRK5 FLAG 17xS/T->A, catalytic active lipin 1
Depositing lab: David Sabatini. Depositing organization: Whitehead Institute for Biomedical Research. Publication: mTOR Complex 1 Regulates Lipin 1 Localization to Control the SREBP Pathway. Peterson TR, Sengupta SS, Harris TE, Carmack AE, Kang SA, Balderas E, Guertin DA, Madden KL, Carpenter AE, Finck BN, Sabatini DM. Cell. 2011 Aug 5;146(3):408-20. 10.1016/j.cell.2011.06.034 PubMed 21816276.
Backbone
  Vector backbone: pRK5
  Backbone size w/o insert (bp): 4700
  Vector type: Mammalian Expression
Growth in bacteria
  Bacterial resistance: Ampicillin, 100 μg/mL
  Growth temperature: 37°C
  Growth strain: DH5alpha
  Copy number: High Copy
Gene/Insert
  Gene/Insert name: lipin1 (alt name: fld; Lpin1; Kiaa0188; mKIAA0188; 4631420P06)
  Species: M. musculus (mouse)
  Mutation: S106A, S150A, (S281A, T282A), S285A, S287A, S293A, T298A, S328A, (S353A, S356A), S392A, S468A, S472A, S483A, S634A, S635A, (S647A, S648A)
  GenBank ID: NM_001130412
  Entrez Gene: Lpin1 (a.k.a. Lipin1, fld)
  Promoter: CMV, SP6
  Tag / fusion protein: FLAG (N terminal on backbone)
  Cloning method: Restriction Enzyme; 5′ cloning site SalI (not destroyed); 3′ cloning site NotI (not destroyed)
  Sequencing primers: 5′ SP6
Terms and licenses: Academic/Nonprofit Terms; Industry Terms: Not Available to Industry
Depositor comments: The 17xS/T→ A mutant encompasses the following residues: S106, S150, (S281, T282), S285, S287, S293, T298, S328, (S353, S356), S392, S468, S472, S483, S634, S635, (S647, S648). Residues in parentheses were both mutated to alanine because the singly phosphorylated site in each case could not be unambiguously determined by mass spectrometry S921A, S923A were previously reported to have been present in this plasmid, but these residues are in fact WT. This change should no affect the reported function.
How to cite: pRK5 FLAG 17xS/T->A, catalytic active lipin 1 was a gift from David Sabatini (Addgene plasmid # 32007 ; http://n2t.net/addgene:32007 ; RRID:Addgene_32007)
